>Addgene plasmid #133808 | pHR_UAS-tTS-P2A-GFP_PGK-BFP | depositor full sequence | sequence record 257224 | pHR_UAS-tTS-P2A-GFP_PGK-BFP sequence 11650 bps
CGATACCGTCGACCAAGGCAGCTGTAGATCTTAGCCACTTTTTAAAAGAAAAGGGGGGACTGGAAGGGCT
AATTCACTCCCAACGAAGACAAGATCTGCTTTTTGCTTGTACTGGGTCTCTCTGGTTAGACCAGATCTGA
GCCTGGGAGCTCTCTGGCTAACTAGGGAACCCACTGCTTAAGCCTCAATAAAGCTTGCCTTGAGTGCTTC
AAGTAGTGTGTGCCCGTCTGTTGTGTGACTCTGGTAACTAGAGATCCCTCAGACCCTTTTAGTCAGTGTG
GAAAATCTCTAGCAGCATCTAGAATTAATTCCGTGTATTCTATAGTGTCACCTAAATCGTATGTGTATGA
TACATAAGGTTATGTATTAATTGTAGCCGCGTTCTAACGACAATATGTACAAGCCTAATTGTGTAGCATC
TGGCTTACTGAAGCAGACCCTATCATCTCTCTCGTAAACTGCCGTCAGAGTCGGTTTGGTTGGACGAACC
TTCTGAGTTTCTGGTAACGCCGTCCCGCACCCGGAAATGGTCAGCGAACCAATCAGCAGGGTCATCGCTA
GCCAGATCCTCTACGCCGGACGCATCGTGGCCGGCATCACCGGCGCCACAGGTGCGGTTGCTGGCGCCTA
TATCGCCGACATCACCGATGGGGAAGATCGGGCTCGCCACTTCGGGCTCATGAGCGCTTGTTTCGGCGTG
GGTATGGTGGCAGGCCCCGTGGCCGGGGGACTGTTGGGCGCCATCTCCTTGCATGCACCATTCCTTGCGG
CGGCGGTGCTCAACGGCCTCAACCTACTACTGGGCTGCTTCCTAATGCAGGAGTCGCATAAGGGAGAGCG
TCGAATGGTGCACTCTCAGTACAATCTAGCTCTGATGCCGCATAGTTAAGCCAGCCCCGACACCCGCCAA
CACCCGCTGACGCGCCCTGACGGGCTTGTCTGCTCCCGGCATCCGCTTACAGACAAGCTGTGACCGTCTC
CGGGAGCTGCATGTGTCAGAGGTTTTCACCGTCATCACCGAAACGCGCGAGACGAAAGGGCCTCGTGATA
CGCCTATTTTTATAGGTTAATGTCATGATAATAATGGTTTCTTAGACGTCAGGTGGCACTTTTCGGGGAA
ATGTGCGCGGAACCCCTATTTGTTTATTTTTCTAAATACATTCAAATATGTATCCGCTCATGAGACAATA
ACCCTGATAAATGCTTCAATAATATTGAAAAAGGAAGAGTATGAGTATTCAACATTTCCGTGTCGCCCTT
ATTCCCTTTTTTGCGGCATTTTGCCTTCCTGTTTTTGCTCACCCAGAAACGCTGGTGAAAGTAAAAGATG
CTGAAGATCAGTTGGGTGCACGAGTGGGTTACATCGAACTGGATCTCAACAGCGGTAAGATCCTTGAGAG
TTTTCGCCCCGAAGAACGTTTTCCAATGATGAGCACTTTTAAAGTTCTGCTATGTGGCGCGGTATTATCC
CGTATTGACGCCGGGCAAGAGCAACTCGGTCGCCGCATACACTATTCTCAGAATGACTTGGTTGAGTACT
CACCAGTCACAGAAAAGCATCTTACGGATGGCATGACAGTAAGAGAATTATGCAGTGCTGCCATAACCAT
GAGTGATAACACTGCGGCCAACTTACTTCTGACAACGATCGGAGGACCGAAGGAGCTAACCGCTTTTTTG
CACAACATGGGGGATCATGTAACTCGCCTTGATCGTTGGGAACCGGAGCTGAATGAAGCCATACCAAACG
ACGAGCGTGACACCACGATGCCTGTAGCAATGGCAACAACGTTGCGCAAACTATTAACTGGCGAACTACT
TACTCTAGCTTCCCGGCAACAATTAATAGACTGGATGGAGGCGGATAAAGTTGCAGGACCACTTCTGCGC
TCGGCCCTTCCGGCTGGCTGGTTTATTGCTGATAAATCTGGAGCCGGTGAGCGTGGGTCTCGCGGTATCA
TTGCAGCACTGGGGCCAGATGGTAAGCCCTCCCGTATCGTAGTTATCTACACGACGGGGAGTCAGGCAAC
TATGGATGAACGAAATAGACAGATCGCTGAGATAGGTGCCTCACTGATTAAGCATTGGTAACTGTCAGAC
CAAGTTTACTCATATATACTTTAGATTGATTTAAAACTTCATTTTTAATTTAAAAGGATCTAGGTGAAGA
TCCTTTTTGATAATCTCATGACCAAAATCCCTTAACGTGAGTTTTCGTTCCACTGAGCGTCAGACCCCGT
AGAAAAGATCAAAGGATCTTCTTGAGATCCTTTTTTTCTGCGCGTAATCTGCTGCTTGCAAACAAAAAAA
CCACCGCTACCAGCGGTGGTTTGTTTGCCGGATCAAGAGCTACCAACTCTTTTTCCGAAGGTAACTGGCT
TCAGCAGAGCGCAGATACCAAATACTGTCCTTCTAGTGTAGCCGTAGTTAGGCCACCACTTCAAGAACTC
TGTAGCACCGCCTACATACCTCGCTCTGCTAATCCTGTTACCAGTGGCTGCTGCCAGTGGCGATAAGTCG
TGTCTTACCGGGTTGGACTCAAGACGATAGTTACCGGATAAGGCGCAGCGGTCGGGCTGAACGGGGGGTT
CGTGCACACAGCCCAGCTTGGAGCGAACGACCTACACCGAACTGAGATACCTACAGCGTGAGCTATGAGA
AAGCGCCACGCTTCCCGAAGGGAGAAAGGCGGACAGGTATCCGGTAAGCGGCAGGGTCGGAACAGGAGAG
CGCACGAGGGAGCTTCCAGGGGGAAACGCCTGGTATCTTTATAGTCCTGTCGGGTTTCGCCACCTCTGAC
TTGAGCGTCGATTTTTGTGATGCTCGTCAGGGGGGCGGAGCCTATGGAAAAACGCCAGCAACGCGGCCTT
TTTACGGTTCCTGGCCTTTTGCTGGCCTTTTGCTCACATGTTCTTTCCTGCGTTATCCCCTGATTCTGTG
GATAACCGTATTACCGCCTTTGAGTGAGCTGATACCGCTCGCCGCAGCCGAACGACCGAGCGCAGCGAGT
CAGTGAGCGAGGAAGCGGAAGAGCGCCCAATACGCAAACCGCCTCTCCCCGCGCGTTGGCCGATTCATTA
ATGCAGCTGTGGAATGTGTGTCAGTTAGGGTGTGGAAAGTCCCCAGGCTCCCCAGCAGGCAGAAGTATGC
AAAGCATGCATCTCAATTAGTCAGCAACCAGGTGTGGAAAGTCCCCAGGCTCCCCAGCAGGCAGAAGTAT
GCAAAGCATGCATCTCAATTAGTCAGCAACCATAGTCCCGCCCCTAACTCCGCCCATCCCGCCCCTAACT
CCGCCCAGTTCCGCCCATTCTCCGCCCCATGGCTGACTAATTTTTTTTATTTATGCAGAGGCCGAGGCCG
CCTCGGCCTCTGAGCTATTCCAGAAGTAGTGAGGAGGCTTTTTTGGAGGCCTAGGCTTTTGCAAAAAGCT
TGGACACAAGACAGGCTTGCGAGATATGTTTGAGAATACCACTTTATCCCGCGTCAGGGAGAGGCAGTGC
GTAAAAAGACGCGGACTCATGTGAAATACTGGTTTTTAGTGCGCCAGATCTCTATAATCTCGCGCAACCT
ATTTTCCCCTCGAACACTTTTTAAGCCGTAGATAAACAGGCTGGGACACTTCACATGAGCGAAAAATACA
TCGTCACCTGGGACATGTTGCAGATCCATGCACGTAAACTCGCAAGCCGACTGATGCCTTCTGAACAATG
GAAAGGCATTATTGCCGTAAGCCGTGGCGGTCTGTACCGGGTGCGTTACTGGCGCGTGAACTGGGTATTC
GTCATGTCGATACCGTTTGTATTTCCAGCTACGATCACGACAACCAGCGCGAGCTTAAAGTGCTGAAACG
CGCAGAAGGCGATGGCGAAGGCTTCATCGTTATTGATGACCTGGTGGATACCGGTGGTACTGCGGTTGCG
ATTCGTGAAATGTATCCAAAAGCGCACTTTGTCACCATCTTCGCAAAACCGGCTGGTCGTCCGCTGGTTG
ATGACTATGTTGTTGATATCCCGCAAGATACCTGGATTGAACAGCCGTGGGATATGGGCGTCGTATTCGT
CCCGCCAATCTCCGGTCGCTAATCTTTTCAACGCCTGGCACTGCCGGGCGTTGTTCTTTTTAACTTCAGG
CGGGTTACAATAGTTTCCAGTAAGTATTCTGGAGGCTGCATCCATGACACAGGCAAACCTGAGCGAAACC
CTGTTCAAACCCCGCTTTAAACATCCTGAAACCTCGACGCTAGTCCGCCGCTTTAATCACGGCGCACAAC
CGCCTGTGCAGTCGGCCCTTGATGGTAAAACCATCCCTCACTGGTATCGCATGATTAACCGTCTGATGTG
GATCTGGCGCGGCATTGACCCACGCGAAATCCTCGACGTCCAGGCACGTATTGTGATGAGCGATGCCGAA
CGTACCGACGATGATTTATACGATACGGTGATTGGCTACCGTGGCGGCAACTGGATTTATGAGTGGGCCC
CGGATCTTTGTGAAGGAACCTTACTTCTGTGGTGTGACATAATTGGACAAACTACCTACAGAGATTTAAA
GCTCTAAGGTAAATATAAAATTTTTAAGTGTATAATGTGTTAAACTACTGATTCTAATTGTTTGTGTATT
TTAGATTCCAACCTATGGAACTGATGAATGGGAGCAGTGGTGGAATGCCTTTAATGAGGAAAACCTGTTT
TGCTCAGAAGAAATGCCATCTAGTGATGATGAGGCTACTGCTGACTCTCAACATTCTACTCCTCCAAAAA
AGAAGAGAAAGGTAGAAGACCCCAAGGACTTTCCTTCAGAATTGCTAAGTTTTTTGAGTCATGCTGTGTT
TAGTAATAGAACTCTTGCTTGCTTTGCTATTTACACCACAAAGGAAAAAGCTGCACTGCTATACAAGAAA
ATTATGGAAAAATATTCTGTAACCTTTATAAGTAGGCATAACAGTTATAATCATAACATACTGTTTTTTC
TTACTCCACACAGGCATAGAGTGTCTGCTATTAATAACTATGCTCAAAAATTGTGTACCTTTAGCTTTTT
AATTTGTAAAGGGGTTAATAAGGAATATTTGATGTATAGTGCCTTGACTAGAGATCATAATCAGCCATAC
CACATTTGTAGAGGTTTTACTTGCTTTAAAAAACCTCCCACACCTCCCCCTGAACCTGAAACATAAAATG
AATGCAATTGTTGTTGTTAACTTGTTTATTGCAGCTTATAATGGTTACAAATAAAGCAATAGCATCACAA
ATTTCACAAATAAAGCATTTTTTTCACTGCATTCTAGTTGTGGTTTGTCCAAACTCATCAATGTATCTTA
TCATGTCTGGATCAACTGGATAACTCAAGCTAACCAAAATCATCCCAAACTTCCCACCCCATACCCTATT
ACCACTGCCAATTACCTAGTGGTTTCATTTACTCTAAACCTGTGATTCCTCTGAATTATTTTCATTTTAA
AGAAATTGTATTTGTTAAATATGTACTACAAACTTAGTAGTTGGAAGGGCTAATTCACTCCCAAAGAAGA
CAAGATATCCTTGATCTGTGGATCTACCACACACAAGGCTACTTCCCTGATTAGCAGAACTACACACCAG
GGCCAGGGGTCAGATATCCACTGACCTTTGGATGGTGCTACAAGCTAGTACCAGTTGAGCCAGATAAGGT
AGAAGAGGCCAATAAAGGAGAGAACACCAGCTTGTTACACCCTGTGAGCCTGCATGGGATGGATGACCCG
GAGAGAGAAGTGTTAGAGTGGAGGTTTGACAGCCGCCTAGCATTTCATCACGTGGCCCGAGAGCTGCATC
CGGAGTACTTCAAGAACTGCTGATATCGAGCTTGCTACAAGGGACTTTCCGCTGGGGACTTTCCAGGGAG
GCGTGGCCTGGGCGGGACTGGGGAGTGGCGAGCCCTCAGATCCTGCATATAAGCAGCTGCTTTTTGCCTG
TACTGGGTCTCTCTGGTTAGACCAGATCTGAGCCTGGGAGCTCTCTGGCTAACTAGGGAACCCACTGCTT
AAGCCTCAATAAAGCTTGCCTTGAGTGCTTCAAGTAGTGTGTGCCCGTCTGTTGTGTGACTCTGGTAACT
AGAGATCCCTCAGACCCTTTTAGTCAGTGTGGAAAATCTCTAGCAGTGGCGCCCGAACAGGGACTTGAAA
GCGAAAGGGAAACCAGAGGAGCTCTCTCGACGCAGGACTCGGCTTGCTGAAGCGCGCACGGCAAGAGGCG
AGGGGCGGCGACTGGTGAGTACGCCAAAAATTTTGACTAGCGGAGGCTAGAAGGAGAGAGATGGGTGCGA
GAGCGTCAGTATTAAGCGGGGGAGAATTAGATCGCGATGGGAAAAAATTCGGTTAAGGCCAGGGGGAAAG
AAAAAATATAAATTAAAACATATAGTATGGGCAAGCAGGGAGCTAGAACGATTCGCAGTTAATCCTGGCC
TGTTAGAAACATCAGAAGGCTGTAGACAAATACTGGGACAGCTACAACCATCCCTTCAGACAGGATCAGA
AGAACTTAGATCATTATATAATACAGTAGCAACCCTCTATTGTGTGCATCAAAGGATAGAGATAAAAGAC
ACCAAGGAAGCTTTAGACAAGATAGAGGAAGAGCAAAACAAAAGTAAGACCACCGCACAGCAAGCGGCCG
GTGATCTTCAGACCTGGACGATATATATGAGGGACAATTGGAGAAGTGAATTATATAAATATAAAGTAGT
AAAAATTGAACCATTAGGAGTAGCACCCACCAAGGCAAAGAGAAGAGTGGTGCAGAGAGAAAAAAGAGCA
GTGGGAATAGGAGCTTTGTTCCTTGGGTTCTTGGGAGCAGCAGGAAGCACTATGGGCGCAGCGTCAATGA
CGCTGACGGTACAGGCCAGACAATTATTGTCTGGTATAGTGCAGCAGCAGAACAATTTGCTGAGGGCTAT
TGAGGCGCAACAGCATCTGTTGCAACTCACAGTCTGGGGCATCAAGCAGCTCCAGGCAAGAATCCTGGCT
GTGGAAAGATACCTAAAGGATCAACAGCTCCTGGGGATTTGGGGTTGCTCTGGAAAACTCATTTGCACCA
CTGCTGTGCCTTGGAATGCTAGTTGGAGTAATAAATCTCTGGAACAGATTTGGAATCACACGACCTGGAT
GGAGTGGGACAGAGAAATTAACAATTACACAAGCTTAATACACTCCTTAATTGAAGAATCGCAAAACCAG
CAAGAAAAGAATGAACAAGAATTATTGGAATTAGATAAATGGGCAAGTTTGTGGAATTGGTTTAACATAA
CAAATTGGCTGTGGTATATAAAATTATTCATAATGATAGTAGGAGGCTTGGTAGGTTTAAGAATAGTTTT
TGCTGTACTTTCTATAGTGAATAGAGTTAGGCAGGGATATTCACCATTATCGTTTCAGACCCACCTCCCA
ACCCCGAGGGGACCCGACAGGCCCGAAGGAATAGAAGAAGAAGGTGGAGAGAGAGACAGAGACAGATCCA
TTCGATTAGTGAACGGATCTCGACGGTCGCCAAATGGCAGTATTCATCCACAATTTTAAAAGAAAAGGGG
GGATTGGGGGGTACAGTGCAGGGGAAAGAATAGTAGACATAATAGCAACAGACATACAAACTAAAGAATT
ACAAAAACAAATTACAAAAATTCAAAATTTTCGGGTTTATTACAGGGACAGCAGAGATCCAGTTTGGATC
GATAAGCTTGATATCGAATTCGGAGCACTGTCCTCCGAACGTCGGAGCACTGTCCTCCGAACGTCGGAGC
ACTGTCCTCCGAACGTCGGAGCACTGTCCTCCGAACGGAGCATGTCCTCCGAACGTCGGAGCACTGTCCT
CCGAACGACTAGTTAGGCGTGTACGGTGGGAGGCCTATATAAGCAGAGCTCGTTTAGTGAACCGTCAGAT
CGCCTGGAGACGCCATCCACGCTGTTTTGACCTCCATAGAAGACACCGGGACCGATCCAGCCTCTCGACA
TTCGTTGGATCGCGGCCGCCATAATGTCTAGATTAGATAAAAGTAAAGTGATTAACAGCGCATTAGAGCT
GCTTAATGAGGTCGGAATCGAAGGTTTAACAACCCGTAAACTCGCCCAGAAGCTAGGTGTAGAGCAGCCT
ACATTGTATTGGCACGTGCGCAACAAGCAGACTCTTATGAACATGCTTTCAGAGGCAATACTGGCGAAGC
ATCACACCCGTTCAGCACCGTTACCGACTGAGAGTTGGCAGCAGTTTCTCCAGGAAAATGCTCTGAGTTT
CCGTAAAGCATTACTGGTCCATCGTGATGGAGCCCGATTGCATATAGGGACCTCTCCTACGCCCCCCCAG
TTTGAACAAGCAGAGGCGCAACTACGCTGTCTATGCGATGCAGGGTTTTCGGTCGAGGAGGCTCTTTTCA
TTCTGCAATCTATCAGCCATTTTACGTTGGGTGCAGTATTAGAGGAGCAAGCAACAAACCAGATAGAAAA
TAATCATGTGATAGACGCTGCACCACCATTATTACAAGAGGCATTTAATATTCAGGCGAGAACCTCTGCT
GAAATGGCCTTCCATTTCGGGCTGAAATCATTAATATTTGGATTTTCTGCACAGTTAGATGAAAAAAAGC
ATACACCCATTGAGGATGGTAATAAACCAAAAAAGAAGAGAAAGCTAGCAGTGTCAGTGACATTTGAAGA
TGTGGCTGTGCTCTTTACTCGGGACGAGTGGAAGAAGCTGGATCTGTCTCAGAGAAGCCTGTACCGTGAG
GTGATGCTGGAGAATTACAGCAACCTGGCCTCCATGGCAGGATTCCTGTTTACCAAACCAAAGGTGATCT
CCCTGTTGCAGCAAGGAGAGGATCCCTGGGCCAGCGGCAGCGGCGCCACAAACTTCTCTCTGCTAAAGCA
AGCAGGTGATGTTGAAGAAAACCCCGGGCCTCATATGGTGAGCAAGGGCGAGGAGCTGTTCACCGGGGTG
GTGCCCATCCTGGTCGAGCTGGACGGCGACGTAAACGGCCACAAGTTCAGCGTGTCCGGCGAGGGCGAGG
GCGATGCCACCTACGGCAAGCTGACCCTGAAGTTCATCTGCACCACCGGCAAGCTGCCCGTGCCCTGGCC
CACCCTCGTGACCACCCTGACCTACGGCGTGCAGTGCTTCAGCCGCTACCCCGACCACATGAAGCAGCAC
GACTTCTTCAAGTCCGCCATGCCCGAAGGCTACGTCCAGGAGCGCACCATCTTCTTCAAGGACGACGGCA
ACTACAAGACCCGCGCCGAGGTGAAGTTCGAGGGCGACACCCTGGTGAACCGCATCGAGCTGAAGGGCAT
CGACTTCAAGGAGGACGGCAACATCCTGGGGCACAAGCTGGAGTACAACTACAACAGCCACAACGTCTAT
ATCATGGCCGACAAGCAGAAGAACGGCATCAAGGTGAACTTCAAGATCCGCCACAACATCGAGGACGGCA
GCGTGCAGCTCGCCGACCACTACCAGCAGAACACCCCCATCGGCGACGGCCCCGTGCTGCTGCCCGACAA
CCACTACCTGAGCACCCAGTCCGCCCTGAGCAAAGACCCCAACGAGAAGCGCGATCACATGGTCCTGCTG
GAGTTCGTGACCGCCGCCGGGATCACTCTCGGCATGGACGAGCTGTACAAGTAAGGATCCCGTCTCTCCC
CCTTGAACCTCCTCGTTCGACCCCGCCTCGATCCTCCCTTTATCCAGCCCTCACTCCTTCTCTAGGCGCC
GGAATTAGATCTCTCGAGGTTAACGAATTCTACCGGGTAGGGGAGGCGCTTTTCCCAAGGCAGTCTGGAG
CATGCGCTTTAGCAGCCCCGCTGGGCACTTGGCGCTACACAAGTGGCCTCTGGCCTCGCACACATTCCAC
ATCCACCGGTAGGCGCCAACCGGCTCCGTTCTTTGGTGGCCCCTTCGCGCCACCTTCTACTCCTCCCCTA
GTCAGGAAGTTCCCCCCCGCCCCGCAGCTCGCGTCGTGCAGGACGTGACAAATGGAAGTAGCACGTCTCA
CTAGTCTCGTGCAGATGGACAGCACCGCTGAGCAATGGAAGCGGGTAGGCCTTTGGGGCAGCGGCCAATA
GCAGCTTTGCTCCTTCGCTTTCTGGGCTCAGAGGCTGGGAAGGGGTGGGTCCGGGGGCGGGCTCAGGGGC
GGGCTCAGGGGCGGGGCGGGCGCCCGAAGGTCCTCCGGAGGCCCGGCATTCTGCACGCTTCAAAAGCGCA
CGTCTGCCGCGCTGTTCTCCTCTTCCTCATCTCCGGGCCTTTCGACCTGCAGCCCAAGCTTACCATGAGC
GAGCTGATTAAGGAGAACATGCACATGAAGCTGTACATGGAGGGCACCGTGGACAACCATCACTTCAAGT
GCACATCCGAGGGCGAAGGCAAGCCCTACGAGGGCACCCAGACCATGAGAATCAAGGTGGTCGAGGGCGG
CCCTCTCCCCTTCGCCTTCGACATCCTGGCTACTAGCTTCCTCTACGGCAGCAAGACCTTCATCAACCAC
ACCCAGGGCATCCCCGACTTCTTCAAGCAGTCCTTCCCTGAGGGCTTCACATGGGAGAGAGTCACCACAT
ACGAAGACGGGGGCGTGCTGACCGCTACCCAGGACACCAGCCTCCAGGACGGCTGCCTCATCTACAACGT
CAAGATCAGAGGGGTGAACTTCACATCCAACGGCCCTGTGATGCAGAAGAAAACACTCGGCTGGGAGGCC
TTCACCGAGACGCTGTACCCCGCTGACGGCGGCCTGGAAGGCAGAAACGACATGGCCCTGAAGCTCGTGG
GCGGGAGCCATCTGATCGCAAACATCAAGACCACATATAGATCCAAGAAACCCGCTAAGAACCTCAAGAT
GCCTGGCGTCTACTATGTGGACTACAGACTGGAAAGAATCAAGGAGGCCAACAACGAGACCTACGTCGAG
CAGCACGAGGTGGCAGTGGCCAGATACTGCGACCTCCCTAGCAAACTGGGGCACAAGCTTAATTAAGGCC
GCGACTCTAGAGTCGACCTGCAGGCATGCAAGCTTGCAGGCATGCAAGCTTGATATCAAGCTTATCGATA
ATCAACCTCTGGATTACAAAATTTGTGAAAGATTGACTGGTATTCTTAACTATGTTGCTCCTTTTACGCT
ATGTGGATACGCTGCTTTAATGCCTTTGTATCATGCTATTGCTTCCCGTATGGCTTTCATTTTCTCCTCC
TTGTATAAATCCTGGTTGCTGTCTCTTTATGAGGAGTTGTGGCCCGTTGTCAGGCAACGTGGCGTGGTGT
GCACTGTGTTTGCTGACGCAACCCCCACTGGTTGGGGCATTGCCACCACCTGTCAGCTCCTTTCCGGGAC
TTTCGCTTTCCCCCTCCCTATTGCCACGGCGGAACTCATCGCCGCCTGCCTTGCCCGCTGCTGGACAGGG
GCTCGGCTGTTGGGCACTGACAATTCCGTGGTGTTGTCGGGGAAATCATCGTCCTTTCCTTGGCTGCTCG
CCTGTGTTGCCACCTGGATTCTGCGCGGGACGTCCTTCTGCTACGTCCCTTCGGCCCTCAATCCAGCGGA
CCTTCCTTCCCGCGGCCTGCTGCCGGCTCTGCGGCCTCTTCCGCGTCTTCGCCTTCGCCCTCAGACGAGT
CGGATCTCCCTTTGGGCCGCCTCCCCGCAT
Features (pLannotate 1.2.2; 38 found; start..end, strand, type, name):
     40..59      +  misc_feature   cPPT/CTS (fragment): central polypurine tract and central termination sequence of HIV-1
     61..294     +  LTR            3' LTR (ΔU3): self-inactivating 3' long terminal repeat (LTR) from HIV-1
    319..337     -  promoter       SP6 promoter: promoter for bacteriophage SP6 RNA polymerase
    565..844     +  CDS            TcR (fragment): tetracycline efflux protein; tet; confers resistance to tetracycline
    845..894     -  misc_feature   bom (fragment): basis of mobility region from pBR322
    996..1031    -  CDS            rop (fragment): Rop protein, which maintains plasmids at low copy number; rop
   1126..1230    +  promoter       AmpR promoter: bla
   1231..2091    +  CDS            AmpR: β-lactamase; bla; confers resistance to ampicillin, carbenicillin, and related antibiotics
   2262..2850    +  rep_origin     ori: high-copy-number ColE1/pMB1/pBR322/pUC origin of replication
   3033..3089    +  CDS            lacI (fragment): lac repressor; lacI; The lac repressor binds to the lac operator to inhibit transcription in E. coli. This inhibition can be relieved by adding lactose or isopropyl-β-D-thiogalactopyranoside (IPTG).
   3096..3425    +  promoter       SV40 promoter: SV40 enhancer and early promoter
   3625..3744    +  CDS            gpt (fragment): XGPT_ECOLI - Also known as gpp, gxu. Experimental evidence at protein level: Swiss-Prot protein existence level 1. Purine salvage pathway enzyme that catalyzes the transfer of the ribosyl-5-phosphate group from 5-phospho-alpha-D-ribose 1- diphosphate (PRPP) to the N9 position of the 6-oxopurines guanine and xanthine to form the corresponding ribonucleotides GMP (guanosine 5'- monophosphate) and XMP (xanthosine 5'-monophosphate), with the release of PPi. To a lesser extent, also acts on hypoxanthine (PubMed:9100006, PubMed:3886014). Does not ribophosphorylate adenine (PubMed:3886014). From Esch
   3744..4079    +  CDS            gpt (fragment): XGPT_ECOLI - Also known as gpp, gxu. Experimental evidence at protein level: Swiss-Prot protein existence level 1. Purine salvage pathway enzyme that catalyzes the transfer of the ribosyl-5-phosphate group from 5-phospho-alpha-D-ribose 1- diphosphate (PRPP) to the N9 position of the 6-oxopurines guanine and xanthine to form the corresponding ribonucleotides GMP (guanosine 5'- monophosphate) and XMP (xanthosine 5'-monophosphate), with the release of PPi. To a lesser extent, also acts on hypoxanthine (PubMed:9100006, PubMed:3886014). Does not ribophosphorylate adenine (PubMed:3886014). From Esch
   4174..4479    +  CDS            frsA (fragment): FRSA_ECOLI - Also known as yafA. Experimental evidence at protein level: Swiss-Prot protein existence level 1. Catalyzes the hydrolysis of esters (PubMed:15808744). Displays esterase activity toward pNP-butyrate (PubMed:15808744). May stimulate mixed-acid fermentation by acting as a fermentation/respiration switch that down-regulates respiration and up- regulates fermentation rates (PubMed:15169777). From Escherichia coli (strain K12).
   4483..4557    +  CDS            small t antigen (fragment): SV40 (simian virus 40) small t antigen
   4559..4624    +  intron         small t intron: SV40 (simian virus 40) small t antigen intron
   4754..4774    +  CDS            SV40 NLS: nuclear localization signal of SV40 (simian virus 40) large T antigen
   5093..5176    +  CDS            large T antigen (fragment): large T antigen from SV40 (simian virus 40)
   5199..5333    +  polyA_signal   SV40 poly(A) signal: SV40 polyadenylation signal
   5501..5830    +  CDS            nef (fragment): NEF_HV1BR - Experimental evidence at protein level: Swiss-Prot protein existence level 1. Extracellular Nef protein targets CD4(+) T-lymphocytes for apoptosis by interacting with CXCR4 surface receptors (PubMed:14990729). From Human immunodeficiency virus type 1 group M subtype B (isolate BRU/LAI) (HIV-1).
   5878..6135    +  LTR            5' LTR (truncated): truncated 5' long terminal repeat (LTR) from HIV-1
   6182..6307    +  misc_feature   HIV-1 Ψ: packaging signal of human immunodeficiency virus type 1
   6291..6629    +  CDS            HIV-1 gag (fragment): gag protein from human immunodeficiency virus 1; gag
   6799..7032    +  misc_feature   RRE: The Rev response element (RRE) of HIV-1 allows for Rev-dependent mRNA export from the nucleus to the cytoplasm.
   7409..7509    +  CDS            Rev (fragment): human immunodeficiency virus 1 (HIV-1) Rev protein; rev; enhances nuclear export of unspliced and incompletely spliced viral mRNAs
   7544..7661    +  misc_feature   cPPT/CTS: central polypurine tract and central termination sequence of HIV-1
   7698..7721    -  misc_feature   MCS (fragment): pBluescript multiple cloning site
   7854..7890    +  promoter       minimal CMV promoter (fragment): human cytomegalovirus (CMV) immediate early promoter
   8004..8636    +  CDS            tetR: TETR5_ECOLX - Experimental evidence at protein level: Swiss-Prot protein existence level 1. TetR is the repressor of the tetracycline resistance element; its N-terminal region forms a helix-turn-helix structure and binds DNA. Binding of tetracycline to TetR reduces the repressor affinity for the tetracycline resistance gene (tetA) promoter operator sites. From Escherichia coli.
   8637..8654    +  CDS            SV40 NLS (fragment): nuclear localization signal of SV40 (simian virus 40) large T antigen
   8661..8786    +  CDS            KRAB-A: Krüppel-associated box (KRAB) transcriptional repression domain from the rat zinc finger protein Kid-1 (Witzgall et al., 1994)
   8925..9644    +  CDS            EGFP: the original enhanced GFP (Yang et al., 1996) mammalian codon-optimized
   9649..9730    +  CDS            gag (truncated) (fragment): truncated Moloney murine leukemia virus (MMLV) gag gene lacking the start codon
   9765..10264   +  promoter       PGK promoter: mouse phosphoglycerate kinase 1 promoter
  10285..10986   +  CDS            TagBFP: monomeric blue fluorescent protein mammalian codon-optimized
  10995..11025   +  misc_feature   MCS (fragment): pUC18/19 multiple cloning site
  11042..11060   +  misc_feature   MCS (fragment): pBluescript multiple cloning site
  11060..11648   +  misc_feature   WPRE: woodchuck hepatitis virus posttranscriptional regulatory element
