>Addgene plasmid #133808 | pHR_UAS-tTS-P2A-GFP_PGK-BFP | addgene full sequence | sequence record 264962 | Addgene NGS Result
CTTTCTATAGTGAATAGAGTTAGGCAGGGATATTCACCATTATCGTTTCAGACCCACCTCCCAACCCCGA
GGGGACCCGACAGGCCCGAAGGAATAGAAGAAGAAGGTGGAGAGAGAGACAGAGACAGATCCATTCGATT
AGTGAACGGATCTCGACGGTATCGCCAAATGGCAGTATTCATCCACAATTTTAAAAGAAAAGGGGGGATT
GGGGGGTACAGTGCAGGGGAAAGAATAGTAGACATAATAGCAACAGACATACAAACTAAAGAATTACAAA
AACAAATTACAAAAATTCAAAATTTTCGGGTTTATTACAGGGACAGCAGAGATCCAGTTTGGATCGATAA
GCTTGATATCGAATTCGGAGCACTGTCCTCCGAACGTCGGAGCACTGTCCTCCGAACGTCGGAGCACTGT
CCTCCGAACGTCGGAGCACTGTCCTCCGAACGGAGCATGTCCTCCGAACGTCGGAGCACTGTCCTCCGAA
CGACTAGTTAGGCGTGTACGGTGGGAGGCCTATATAAGCAGAGCTCGTTTAGTGAACCGTCAGATCGCCT
GGAGACGCCATCCACGCTGTTTTGACCTCCATAGAAGACACCGGGACCGATCCAGCCTCTCGACATTCGT
TGGATCGCGGCCGCCATAATGTCTAGATTAGATAAAAGTAAAGTGATTAACAGCGCATTAGAGCTGCTTA
ATGAGGTCGGAATCGAAGGTTTAACAACCCGTAAACTCGCCCAGAAGCTAGGTGTAGAGCAGCCTACATT
GTATTGGCACGTGCGCAACAAGCAGACTCTTATGAACATGCTTTCAGAGGCAATACTGGCGAAGCATCAC
ACCCGTTCAGCACCGTTACCGACTGAGAGTTGGCAGCAGTTTCTCCAGGAAAATGCTCTGAGTTTCCGTA
AAGCATTACTGGTCCATCGTGATGGAGCCCGATTGCATATAGGGACCTCTCCTACGCCCCCCCAGTTTGA
ACAAGCAGAGGCGCAACTACGCTGTCTATGCGATGCAGGGTTTTCGGTCGAGGAGGCTCTTTTCATTCTG
CAATCTATCAGCCATTTTACGTTGGGTGCAGTATTAGAGGAGCAAGCAACAAACCAGATAGAAAATAATC
ATGTGATAGACGCTGCACCACCATTATTACAAGAGGCATTTAATATTCAGGCGAGAACCTCTGCTGAAAT
GGCCTTCCATTTCGGGCTGAAATCATTAATATTTGGATTTTCTGCACAGTTAGATGAAAAAAAGCATACA
CCCATTGAGGATGGTAATAAACCAAAAAAGAAGAGAAAGCTAGCAGTGTCAGTGACATTTGAAGATGTGG
CTGTGCTCTTTACTCGGGACGAGTGGAAGAAGCTGGATCTGTCTCAGAGAAGCCTGTACCGTGAGGTGAT
GCTGGAGAATTACAGCAACCTGGCCTCCATGGCAGGATTCCTGTTTACCAAACCAAAGGTGATCTCCCTG
TTGCAGCAAGGAGAGGATCCCTGGGCCAGCGGCAGCGGCGCCACAAACTTCTCTCTGCTAAAGCAAGCAG
GTGATGTTGAAGAAAACCCCGGGCCTCATATGGTGAGCAAGGGCGAGGAGCTGTTCACCGGGGTGGTGCC
CATCCTGGTCGAGCTGGACGGCGACGTAAACGGCCACAAGTTCAGCGTGTCCGGCGAGGGCGAGGGCGAT
GCCACCTACGGCAAGCTGACCCTGAAGTTCATCTGCACCACCGGCAAGCTGCCCGTGCCCTGGCCCACCC
TCGTGACCACCCTGACCTACGGCGTGCAGTGCTTCAGCCGCTACCCCGACCACATGAAGCAGCACGACTT
CTTCAAGTCCGCCATGCCCGAAGGCTACGTCCAGGAGCGCACCATCTTCTTCAAGGACGACGGCAACTAC
AAGACCCGCGCCGAGGTGAAGTTCGAGGGCGACACCCTGGTGAACCGCATCGAGCTGAAGGGCATCGACT
TCAAGGAGGACGGCAACATCCTGGGGCACAAGCTGGAGTACAACTACAACAGCCACAACGTCTATATCAT
GGCCGACAAGCAGAAGAACGGCATCAAGGTGAACTTCAAGATCCGCCACAACATCGAGGACGGCAGCGTG
CAGCTCGCCGACCACTACCAGCAGAACACCCCCATCGGCGACGGCCCCGTGCTGCTGCCCGACAACCACT
ACCTGAGCACCCAGTCCGCCCTGAGCAAAGACCCCAACGAGAAGCGCGATCACATGGTCCTGCTGGAGTT
CGTGACCGCCGCCGGGATCACTCTCGGCATGGACGAGCTGTACAAGTAAGGATCCCGTCTCTCCCCCTTG
AACCTCCTCGTTCGACCCCGCCTCGATCCTCCCTTTATCCAGCCCTCACTCCTTCTCTAGGCGCCGGAAT
TAGATCTCTCGAGGTTAACGAATTCTACCGGGTAGGGGAGGCGCTTTTCCCAAGGCAGTCTGGAGCATGC
GCTTTAGCAGCCCCGCTGGGCACTTGGCGCTACACAAGTGGCCTCTGGCCTCGCACACATTCCACATCCA
CCGGTAGGCGCCAACCGGCTCCGTTCTTTGGTGGCCCCTTCGCGCCACCTTCTACTCCTCCCCTAGTCAG
GAAGTTCCCCCCCGCCCCGCAGCTCGCGTCGTGCAGGACGTGACAAATGGAAGTAGCACGTCTCACTAGT
CTCGTGCAGATGGACAGCACCGCTGAGCAATGGAAGCGGGTAGGCCTTTGGGGCAGCGGCCAATAGCAGC
TTTGCTCCTTCGCTTTCTGGGCTCAGAGGCTGGGAAGGGGTGGGTCCGGGGGCGGGCTCAGGGGCGGGCT
CAGGGGCGGGGCGGGCGCCCGAAGGTCCTCCGGAGGCCCGGCATTCTGCACGCTTCAAAAGCGCACGTCT
GCCGCGCTGTTCTCCTCTTCCTCATCTCCGGGCCTTTCGACCTGCAGCCCAAGCTTACCATGAGCGAGCT
GATTAAGGAGAACATGCACATGAAGCTGTACATGGAGGGCACCGTGGACAACCATCACTTCAAGTGCACA
TCCGAGGGCGAAGGCAAGCCCTACGAGGGCACCCAGACCATGAGAATCAAGGTGGTCGAGGGCGGCCCTC
TCCCCTTCGCCTTCGACATCCTGGCTACTAGCTTCCTCTACGGCAGCAAGACCTTCATCAACCACACCCA
GGGCATCCCCGACTTCTTCAAGCAGTCCTTCCCTGAGGGCTTCACATGGGAGAGAGTCACCACATACGAA
GACGGGGGCGTGCTGACCGCTACCCAGGACACCAGCCTCCAGGACGGCTGCCTCATCTACAACGTCAAGA
TCAGAGGGGTGAACTTCACATCCAACGGCCCTGTGATGCAGAAGAAAACACTCGGCTGGGAGGCCTTCAC
CGAGACGCTGTACCCCGCTGACGGCGGCCTGGAAGGCAGAAACGACATGGCCCTGAAGCTCGTGGGCGGG
AGCCATCTGATCGCAAACATCAAGACCACATATAGATCCAAGAAACCCGCTAAGAACCTCAAGATGCCTG
GCGTCTACTATGTGGACTACAGACTGGAAAGAATCAAGGAGGCCAACAACGAGACCTACGTCGAGCAGCA
CGAGGTGGCAGTGGCCAGATACTGCGACCTCCCTAGCAAACTGGGGCACAAGCTTAATTAAGGCCGCGAC
TCTAGAGTCGACCTGCAGGCATGCAAGCTTGCAGGCATGCAAGCTTGATATCAAGCTTATCGATAATCAA
CCTCTGGATTACAAAATTTGTGAAAGATTGACTGGTATTCTTAACTATGTTGCTCCTTTTACGCTATGTG
GATACGCTGCTTTAATGCCTTTGTATCATGCTATTGCTTCCCGTATGGCTTTCATTTTCTCCTCCTTGTA
TAAATCCTGGTTGCTGTCTCTTTATGAGGAGTTGTGGCCCGTTGTCAGGCAACGTGGCGTGGTGTGCACT
GTGTTTGCTGACGCAACCCCCACTGGTTGGGGCATTGCCACCACCTGTCAGCTCCTTTCCGGGACTTTCG
CTTTCCCCCTCCCTATTGCCACGGCGGAACTCATCGCCGCCTGCCTTGCCCGCTGCTGGACAGGGGCTCG
GCTGTTGGGCACTGACAATTCCGTGGTGTTGTCGGGGAAATCATCGTCCTTTCCTTGGCTGCTCGCCTGT
GTTGCCACCTGGATTCTGCGCGGGACGTCCTTCTGCTACGTCCCTTCGGCCCTCAATCCAGCGGACCTTC
CTTCCCGCGGCCTGCTGCCGGCTCTGCGGCCTCTTCCGCGTCTTCGCCTTCGCCCTCAGACGAGTCGGAT
CTCCCTTTGGGCCGCCTCCCCGCATCGATACCGTCGACCTCGAGGGAATTAATTCGAGCTCGGTACCTTT
AAGACCAATGACTTACAAGGCAGCTGTAGATCTTAGCCACTTTTTAAAAGAAAAGGGGGGACTGGAAGGG
CTAATTCACTCCCAACGAAGACAAGATCTGCTTTTTGCTTGTACTGGGTCTCTCTGGTTAGACCAGATCT
GAGCCTGGGAGCTCTCTGGCTAACTAGGGAACCCACTGCTTAAGCCTCAATAAAGCTTGCCTTGAGTGCT
TCAAGTAGTGTGTGCCCGTCTGTTGTGTGACTCTGGTAACTAGAGATCCCTCAGACCCTTTTAGTCAGTG
TGGAAAATCTCTAGCAGCATCTAGAATTAATTCCGTGTATTCTATAGTGTCACCTAAATCGTATGTGTAT
GATACATAAGGTTATGTATTAATTGTAGCCGCGTTCTAACGACAATATGTACAAGCCTAATTGTGTAGCA
TCTGGCTTACTGAAGCAGACCCTATCATCTCTCTCGTAAACTGCCGTCAGAGTCGGTTTGGTTGGACGAA
CCTTCTGAGTTTCTGGTAACGCCGTCCCGCACCCGGAAATGGTCAGCGAACCAATCAGCAGGGTCATCGC
TAGCCAGATCCTCTACGCCGGACGCATCGTGGCCGGCATCACCGGCGCCACAGGTGCGGTTGCTGGCGCC
TATATCGCCGACATCACCGATGGGGAAGATCGGGCTCGCCACTTCGGGCTCATGAGCGCTTGTTTCGGCG
TGGGTATGGTGGCAGGCCCCGTGGCCGGGGGACTGTTGGGCGCCATCTCCTTGCATGCACCATTCCTTGC
GGCGGCGGTGCTCAACGGCCTCAACCTACTACTGGGCTGCTTCCTAATGCAGGAGTCGCATAAGGGAGAG
CGTCGAATGGTGCACTCTCAGTACAATCTGCTCTGATGCCGCATAGTTAAGCCAGCCCCGACACCCGCCA
ACACCCGCTGACGCGCCCTGACGGGCTTGTCTGCTCCCGGCATCCGCTTACAGACAAGCTGTGACCGTCT
CCGGGAGCTGCATGTGTCAGAGGTTTTCACCGTCATCACCGAAACGCGCGAGACGAAAGGGCCTCGTGAT
ACGCCTATTTTTATAGGTTAATGTCATGATAATAATGGTTTCTTAGACGTCAGGTGGCACTTTTCGGGGA
AATGTGCGCGGAACCCCTATTTGTTTATTTTTCTAAATACATTCAAATATGTATCCGCTCATGAGACAAT
AACCCTGATAAATGCTTCAATAATATTGAAAAAGGAAGAGTATGAGTATTCAACATTTCCGTGTCGCCCT
TATTCCCTTTTTTGCGGCATTTTGCCTTCCTGTTTTTGCTCACCCAGAAACGCTGGTGAAAGTAAAAGAT
GCTGAAGATCAGTTGGGTGCACGAGTGGGTTACATCGAACTGGATCTCAACAGCGGTAAGATCCTTGAGA
GTTTTCGCCCCGAAGAACGTTTTCCAATGATGAGCACTTTTAAAGTTCTGCTATGTGGCGCGGTATTATC
CCGTATTGACGCCGGGCAAGAGCAACTCGGTCGCCGCATACACTATTCTCAGAATGACTTGGTTGAGTAC
TCACCAGTCACAGAAAAGCATCTTACGGATGGCATGACAGTAAGAGAATTATGCAGTGCTGCCATAACCA
TGAGTGATAACACTGCGGCCAACTTACTTCTGACAACGATCGGAGGACCGAAGGAGCTAACCGCTTTTTT
GCACAACATGGGGGATCATGTAACTCGCCTTGATCGTTGGGAACCGGAGCTGAATGAAGCCATACCAAAC
GACGAGCGTGACACCACGATGCCTGTAGCAATGGCAACAACGTTGCGCAAACTATTAACTGGCGAACTAC
TTACTCTAGCTTCCCGGCAACAATTAATAGACTGGATGGAGGCGGATAAAGTTGCAGGACCACTTCTGCG
CTCGGCCCTTCCGGCTGGCTGGTTTATTGCTGATAAATCTGGAGCCGGTGAGCGTGGGTCTCGCGGTATC
ATTGCAGCACTGGGGCCAGATGGTAAGCCCTCCCGTATCGTAGTTATCTACACGACGGGGAGTCAGGCAA
CTATGGATGAACGAAATAGACAGATCGCTGAGATAGGTGCCTCACTGATTAAGCATTGGTAACTGTCAGA
CCAAGTTTACTCATATATACTTTAGATTGATTTAAAACTTCATTTTTAATTTAAAAGGATCTAGGTGAAG
ATCCTTTTTGATAATCTCATGACCAAAATCCCTTAACGTGAGTTTTCGTTCCACTGAGCGTCAGACCCCG
TAGAAAAGATCAAAGGATCTTCTTGAGATCCTTTTTTTCTGCGCGTAATCTGCTGCTTGCAAACAAAAAA
ACCACCGCTACCAGCGGTGGTTTGTTTGCCGGATCAAGAGCTACCAACTCTTTTTCCGAAGGTAACTGGC
TTCAGCAGAGCGCAGATACCAAATACTGTTCTTCTAGTGTAGCCGTAGTTAGGCCACCACTTCAAGAACT
CTGTAGCACCGCCTACATACCTCGCTCTGCTAATCCTGTTACCAGTGGCTGCTGCCAGTGGCGATAAGTC
GTGTCTTACCGGGTTGGACTCAAGACGATAGTTACCGGATAAGGCGCAGCGGTCGGGCTGAACGGGGGGT
TCGTGCACACAGCCCAGCTTGGAGCGAACGACCTACACCGAACTGAGATACCTACAGCGTGAGCTATGAG
AAAGCGCCACGCTTCCCGAAGGGAGAAAGGCGGACAGGTATCCGGTAAGCGGCAGGGTCGGAACAGGAGA
GCGCACGAGGGAGCTTCCAGGGGGAAACGCCTGGTATCTTTATAGTCCTGTCGGGTTTCGCCACCTCTGA
CTTGAGCGTCGATTTTTGTGATGCTCGTCAGGGGGGCGGAGCCTATGGAAAAACGCCAGCAACGCGGCCT
TTTTACGGTTCCTGGCCTTTTGCTGGCCTTTTGCTCACATGTTCTTTCCTGCGTTATCCCCTGATTCTGT
GGATAACCGTATTACCGCCTTTGAGTGAGCTGATACCGCTCGCCGCAGCCGAACGACCGAGCGCAGCGAG
TCAGTGAGCGAGGAAGCGGAAGAGCGCCCAATACGCAAACCGCCTCTCCCCGCGCGTTGGCCGATTCATT
AATGCAGCTGTGGAATGTGTGTCAGTTAGGGTGTGGAAAGTCCCCAGGCTCCCCAGCAGGCAGAAGTATG
CAAAGCATGCATCTCAATTAGTCAGCAACCAGGTGTGGAAAGTCCCCAGGCTCCCCAGCAGGCAGAAGTA
TGCAAAGCATGCATCTCAATTAGTCAGCAACCATAGTCCCGCCCCTAACTCCGCCCATCCCGCCCCTAAC
TCCGCCCAGTTCCGCCCATTCTCCGCCCCATGGCTGACTAATTTTTTTTATTTATGCAGAGGCCGAGGCC
GCCTCGGCCTCTGAGCTATTCCAGAAGTAGTGAGGAGGCTTTTTTGGAGGCCTAGGCTTTTGCAAAAAGC
TTGGACACAAGACAGGCTTGCGAGATATGTTTGAGAATACCACTTTATCCCGCGTCAGGGAGAGGCAGTG
CGTAAAAAGACGCGGACTCATGTGAAATACTGGTTTTTAGTGCGCCAGATCTCTATAATCTCGCGCAACC
TATTTTCCCCTCGAACACTTTTTAAGCCGTAGATAAACAGGCTGGGACACTTCACATGAGCGAAAAATAC
ATCGTCACCTGGGACATGTTGCAGATCCATGCACGTAAACTCGCAAGCCGACTGATGCCTTCTGAACAAT
GGAAAGGCATTATTGCCGTAAGCCGTGGCGGTCTGTACCGGGTGCGTTACTGGCGCGTGAACTGGGTATT
CGTCATGTCGATACCGTTTGTATTTCCAGCTACGATCACGACAACCAGCGCGAGCTTAAAGTGCTGAAAC
GCGCAGAAGGCGATGGCGAAGGCTTCATCGTTATTGATGACCTGGTGGATACCGGTGGTACTGCGGTTGC
GATTCGTGAAATGTATCCAAAAGCGCACTTTGTCACCATCTTCGCAAAACCGGCTGGTCGTCCGCTGGTT
GATGACTATGTTGTTGATATCCCGCAAGATACCTGGATTGAACAGCCGTGGGATATGGGCGTCGTATTCG
TCCCGCCAATCTCCGGTCGCTAATCTTTTCAACGCCTGGCACTGCCGGGCGTTGTTCTTTTTAACTTCAG
GCGGGTTACAATAGTTTCCAGTAAGTATTCTGGAGGCTGCATCCATGACACAGGCAAACCTGAGCGAAAC
CCTGTTCAAACCCCGCTTTAAACATCCTGAAACCTCGACGCTAGTCCGCCGCTTTAATCACGGCGCACAA
CCGCCTGTGCAGTCGGCCCTTGATGGTAAAACCATCCCTCACTGGTATCGCATGATTAACCGTCTGATGT
GGATCTGGCGCGGCATTGACCCACGCGAAATCCTCGACGTCCAGGCACGTATTGTGATGAGCGATGCCGA
ACGTACCGACGATGATTTATACGATACGGTGATTGGCTACCGTGGCGGCAACTGGATTTATGAGTGGGCC
CCGGATCTTTGTGAAGGAACCTTACTTCTGTGGTGTGACATAATTGGACAAACTACCTACAGAGATTTAA
AGCTCTAAGGTAAATATAAAATTTTTAAGTGTATAATGTGTTAAACTACTGATTCTAATTGTTTGTGTAT
TTTAGATTCCAACCTATGGAACTGATGAATGGGAGCAGTGGTGGAATGCCTTTAATGAGGAAAACCTGTT
TTGCTCAGAAGAAATGCCATCTAGTGATGATGAGGCTACTGCTGACTCTCAACATTCTACTCCTCCAAAA
AAGAAGAGAAAGGTAGAAGACCCCAAGGACTTTCCTTCAGAATTGCTAAGTTTTTTGAGTCATGCTGTGT
TTAGTAATAGAACTCTTGCTTGCTTTGCTATTTACACCACAAAGGAAAAAGCTGCACTGCTATACAAGAA
AATTATGGAAAAATATTCTGTAACCTTTATAAGTAGGCATAACAGTTATAATCATAACATACTGTTTTTT
CTTACTCCACACAGGCATAGAGTGTCTGCTATTAATAACTATGCTCAAAAATTGTGTACCTTTAGCTTTT
TAATTTGTAAAGGGGTTAATAAGGAATATTTGATGTATAGTGCCTTGACTAGAGATCATAATCAGCCATA
CCACATTTGTAGAGGTTTTACTTGCTTTAAAAAACCTCCCACACCTCCCCCTGAACCTGAAACATAAAAT
GAATGCAATTGTTGTTGTTAACTTGTTTATTGCAGCTTATAATGGTTACAAATAAAGCAATAGCATCACA
AATTTCACAAATAAAGCATTTTTTTCACTGCATTCTAGTTGTGGTTTGTCCAAACTCATCAATGTATCTT
ATCATGTCTGGATCAACTGGATAACTCAAGCTAACCAAAATCATCCCAAACTTCCCACCCCATACCCTAT
TACCACTGCCAATTACCTGTGGTTTCATTTACTCTAAACCTGTGATTCCTCTGAATTATTTTCATTTTAA
AGAAATTGTATTTGTTAAATATGTACTACAAACTTAGTAGTTGGAAGGGCTAATTCACTCCCAAAGAAGA
CAAGATATCCTTGATCTGTGGATCTACCACACACAAGGCTACTTCCCTGATTAGCAGAACTACACACCAG
GGCCAGGGGTCAGATATCCACTGACCTTTGGATGGTGCTACAAGCTAGTACCAGTTGAGCCAGATAAGGT
AGAAGAGGCCAATAAAGGAGAGAACACCAGCTTGTTACACCCTGTGAGCCTGCATGGGATGGATGACCCG
GAGAGAGAAGTGTTAGAGTGGAGGTTTGACAGCCGCCTAGCATTTCATCACGTGGCCCGAGAGCTGCATC
CGGAGTACTTCAAGAACTGCTGATATCGAGCTTGCTACAAGGGACTTTCCGCTGGGGACTTTCCAGGGAG
GCGTGGCCTGGGCGGGACTGGGGAGTGGCGAGCCCTCAGATCCTGCATATAAGCAGCTGCTTTTTGCCTG
TACTGGGTCTCTCTGGTTAGACCAGATCTGAGCCTGGGAGCTCTCTGGCTAACTAGGGAACCCACTGCTT
AAGCCTCAATAAAGCTTGCCTTGAGTGCTTCAAGTAGTGTGTGCCCGTCTGTTGTGTGACTCTGGTAACT
AGAGATCCCTCAGACCCTTTTAGTCAGTGTGGAAAATCTCTAGCAGTGGCGCCCGAACAGGGACTTGAAA
GCGAAAGGGAAACCAGAGGAGCTCTCTCGACGCAGGACTCGGCTTGCTGAAGCGCGCACGGCAAGAGGCG
AGGGGCGGCGACTGGTGAGTACGCCAAAAATTTTGACTAGCGGAGGCTAGAAGGAGAGAGATGGGTGCGA
GAGCGTCAGTATTAAGCGGGGGAGAATTAGATCGCGATGGGAAAAAATTCGGTTAAGGCCAGGGGGAAAG
AAAAAATATAAATTAAAACATATAGTATGGGCAAGCAGGGAGCTAGAACGATTCGCAGTTAATCCTGGCC
TGTTAGAAACATCAGAAGGCTGTAGACAAATACTGGGACAGCTACAACCATCCCTTCAGACAGGATCAGA
AGAACTTAGATCATTATATAATACAGTAGCAACCCTCTATTGTGTGCATCAAAGGATAGAGATAAAAGAC
ACCAAGGAAGCTTTAGACAAGATAGAGGAAGAGCAAAACAAAAGTAAGACCACCGCACAGCAAGCGGCCG
GCCGCTGATCTTCAGACCTGGAGGAGGAGATATGAGGGACAATTGGAGAAGTGAATTATATAAATATAAA
GTAGTAAAAATTGAACCATTAGGAGTAGCACCCACCAAGGCAAAGAGAAGAGTGGTGCAGAGAGAAAAAA
GAGCAGTGGGAATAGGAGCTTTGTTCCTTGGGTTCTTGGGAGCAGCAGGAAGCACTATGGGCGCAGCGTC
AATGACGCTGACGGTACAGGCCAGACAATTATTGTCTGGTATAGTGCAGCAGCAGAACAATTTGCTGAGG
GCTATTGAGGCGCAACAGCATCTGTTGCAACTCACAGTCTGGGGCATCAAGCAGCTCCAGGCAAGAATCC
TGGCTGTGGAAAGATACCTAAAGGATCAACAGCTCCTGGGGATTTGGGGTTGCTCTGGAAAACTCATTTG
CACCACTGCTGTGCCTTGGAATGCTAGTTGGAGTAATAAATCTCTGGAACAGATTTGGAATCACACGACC
TGGATGGAGTGGGACAGAGAAATTAACAATTACACAAGCTTAATACACTCCTTAATTGAAGAATCGCAAA
ACCAGCAAGAAAAGAATGAACAAGAATTATTGGAATTAGATAAATGGGCAAGTTTGTGGAATTGGTTTAA
CATAACAAATTGGCTGTGGTATATAAAATTATTCATAATGATAGTAGGAGGCTTGGTAGGTTTAAGAATA
GTTTTTGCTGTA
Features (pLannotate 1.2.2; 39 found; start..end, strand, type, name):
     52..152     +  CDS            Rev (fragment): human immunodeficiency virus 1 (HIV-1) Rev protein; rev; enhances nuclear export of unspliced and incompletely spliced viral mRNAs
    189..306     +  misc_feature   cPPT/CTS: central polypurine tract and central termination sequence of HIV-1
    343..366     -  misc_feature   MCS (fragment): pBluescript multiple cloning site
    499..535     +  promoter       minimal CMV promoter (fragment): human cytomegalovirus (CMV) immediate early promoter
    649..1281    +  CDS            tetR: TETR5_ECOLX - Experimental evidence at protein level: Swiss-Prot protein existence level 1. TetR is the repressor of the tetracycline resistance element; its N-terminal region forms a helix-turn-helix structure and binds DNA. Binding of tetracycline to TetR reduces the repressor affinity for the tetracycline resistance gene (tetA) promoter operator sites. From Escherichia coli.
   1282..1299    +  CDS            SV40 NLS (fragment): nuclear localization signal of SV40 (simian virus 40) large T antigen
   1306..1431    +  CDS            KRAB-A: Krüppel-associated box (KRAB) transcriptional repression domain from the rat zinc finger protein Kid-1 (Witzgall et al., 1994)
   1570..2289    +  CDS            EGFP: the original enhanced GFP (Yang et al., 1996) mammalian codon-optimized
   2294..2375    +  CDS            gag (truncated) (fragment): truncated Moloney murine leukemia virus (MMLV) gag gene lacking the start codon
   2410..2909    +  promoter       PGK promoter: mouse phosphoglycerate kinase 1 promoter
   2930..3631    +  CDS            TagBFP: monomeric blue fluorescent protein mammalian codon-optimized
   3640..3670    +  misc_feature   MCS (fragment): pUC18/19 multiple cloning site
   3687..3705    +  misc_feature   MCS (fragment): pBluescript multiple cloning site
   3705..4293    +  misc_feature   WPRE: woodchuck hepatitis virus posttranscriptional regulatory element
   4294..4316    +  misc_feature   MCS (fragment): pBluescript multiple cloning site
   4333..4401    +  CDS            nef (fragment): NEF_HV1Z2 - Experimental evidence at protein level: Swiss-Prot protein existence level 1. Extracellular Nef protein targets CD4(+) T-lymphocytes for apoptosis by interacting with CXCR4 surface receptors. From Human immunodeficiency virus type 1 group M subtype D (isolate Z2/CDC-Z34) (HIV-1).
   4403..4636    +  LTR            3' LTR (ΔU3): self-inactivating 3' long terminal repeat (LTR) from HIV-1
   4661..4679    -  promoter       SP6 promoter: promoter for bacteriophage SP6 RNA polymerase
   4907..5186    +  CDS            TcR (fragment): tetracycline efflux protein; tet; confers resistance to tetracycline
   5187..5235    -  misc_feature   bom (fragment): basis of mobility region from pBR322
   5337..5372    -  CDS            rop (fragment): Rop protein, which maintains plasmids at low copy number; rop
   5467..5571    +  promoter       AmpR promoter: bla
   5572..6432    +  CDS            AmpR: β-lactamase; bla; confers resistance to ampicillin, carbenicillin, and related antibiotics
   6603..7191    +  rep_origin     ori: high-copy-number ColE1/pMB1/pBR322/pUC origin of replication
   7374..7430    +  CDS            lacI (fragment): lac repressor; lacI; The lac repressor binds to the lac operator to inhibit transcription in E. coli. This inhibition can be relieved by adding lactose or isopropyl-β-D-thiogalactopyranoside (IPTG).
   7437..7766    +  promoter       SV40 promoter: SV40 enhancer and early promoter
   7966..8085    +  CDS            gpt (fragment): XGPT_ECOLI - Also known as gpp, gxu. Experimental evidence at protein level: Swiss-Prot protein existence level 1. Purine salvage pathway enzyme that catalyzes the transfer of the ribosyl-5-phosphate group from 5-phospho-alpha-D-ribose 1- diphosphate (PRPP) to the N9 position of the 6-oxopurines guanine and xanthine to form the corresponding ribonucleotides GMP (guanosine 5'- monophosphate) and XMP (xanthosine 5'-monophosphate), with the release of PPi. To a lesser extent, also acts on hypoxanthine (PubMed:9100006, PubMed:3886014). Does not ribophosphorylate adenine (PubMed:3886014). From Esch
   8085..8420    +  CDS            gpt (fragment): XGPT_ECOLI - Also known as gpp, gxu. Experimental evidence at protein level: Swiss-Prot protein existence level 1. Purine salvage pathway enzyme that catalyzes the transfer of the ribosyl-5-phosphate group from 5-phospho-alpha-D-ribose 1- diphosphate (PRPP) to the N9 position of the 6-oxopurines guanine and xanthine to form the corresponding ribonucleotides GMP (guanosine 5'- monophosphate) and XMP (xanthosine 5'-monophosphate), with the release of PPi. To a lesser extent, also acts on hypoxanthine (PubMed:9100006, PubMed:3886014). Does not ribophosphorylate adenine (PubMed:3886014). From Esch
   8515..8820    +  CDS            frsA (fragment): FRSA_ECOLI - Also known as yafA. Experimental evidence at protein level: Swiss-Prot protein existence level 1. Catalyzes the hydrolysis of esters (PubMed:15808744). Displays esterase activity toward pNP-butyrate (PubMed:15808744). May stimulate mixed-acid fermentation by acting as a fermentation/respiration switch that down-regulates respiration and up- regulates fermentation rates (PubMed:15169777). From Escherichia coli (strain K12).
   8824..8898    +  CDS            small t antigen (fragment): SV40 (simian virus 40) small t antigen
   8900..8965    +  intron         small t intron: SV40 (simian virus 40) small t antigen intron
   9095..9115    +  CDS            SV40 NLS: nuclear localization signal of SV40 (simian virus 40) large T antigen
   9434..9517    +  CDS            large T antigen (fragment): large T antigen from SV40 (simian virus 40)
   9540..9674    +  polyA_signal   SV40 poly(A) signal: SV40 polyadenylation signal
   9841..10170   +  CDS            nef (fragment): NEF_HV1BR - Experimental evidence at protein level: Swiss-Prot protein existence level 1. Extracellular Nef protein targets CD4(+) T-lymphocytes for apoptosis by interacting with CXCR4 surface receptors (PubMed:14990729). From Human immunodeficiency virus type 1 group M subtype B (isolate BRU/LAI) (HIV-1).
  10218..10475   +  LTR            5' LTR (truncated): truncated 5' long terminal repeat (LTR) from HIV-1
  10522..10647   +  misc_feature   HIV-1 Ψ: packaging signal of human immunodeficiency virus type 1
  10631..10969   +  CDS            HIV-1 gag (fragment): gag protein from human immunodeficiency virus 1; gag
  11144..11377   +  misc_feature   RRE: The Rev response element (RRE) of HIV-1 allows for Rev-dependent mRNA export from the nucleus to the cytoplasm.
