[The description below was written by a language model from this plasmid's Addgene catalogue record and pLannotate feature annotations shown in this document.]
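Description:
pHR_UAS-tTS-P2A-GFP_PGK-BFP is a lentiviral transfer plasmid of about 11.7 kb, built on the pHR backbone for mammalian expression. It is propagated in E. coli through a high-copy ColE1/pUC-type origin and selected with ampicillin via the β-lactamase gene. The HIV-1-derived vector portion comprises a truncated 5' LTR, the Ψ packaging signal with an adjoining gag fragment, the Rev response element for Rev-dependent nuclear export of the genomic RNA, the cPPT/CTS, a WPRE to boost transcript levels, and a ΔU3 self-inactivating 3' LTR. Outside the LTRs the backbone retains legacy elements, including an SV40 promoter followed by gpt fragments, SV40 small t intron and poly(A) sequences, and remnants of pBR322.

The payload consists of two cassettes in the same orientation. In the first, a minimal CMV promoter drives tTS, annotated as TetR joined to an SV40 NLS fragment and the KRAB-A repression domain of rat Kid-1, followed by EGFP. The plasmid name indicates that UAS sites lie upstream of the minimal promoter and that a P2A peptide separates tTS from EGFP, allowing both proteins to be made from one transcript. Neither element is individually annotated in the feature tables. The UAS presumably makes this cassette respond to a Gal4-based activator, but the record does not name the inducer. In the second cassette, the mouse PGK promoter constitutively expresses TagBFP, marking transduced cells whatever the induction state.

The stated purpose is inducible expression of tTS and GFP with a BFP marker in mammalian cells, and the associated work concerns programming multicellular structures with synthetic cell-cell signalling. The depositor sequence and the sequencing result differ by about 50 nt in length and start at different positions, but they carry essentially the same features.
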