Addgene plasmid #133808: pHR_UAS-tTS-P2A-GFP_PGK-BFP
Purpose: inducible expression of tTS and GFP with BFP marker in mammalian cells
Depositing lab: Wendell Lim. Depositing organization: University of California, San Francisco (UCSF). Publication: Programming self-organizing multicellular structures with synthetic cell-cell signaling. Toda S, Blauch LR, Tang SKY, Morsut L, Lim WA. Science. 2018 Jul 13;361(6398):156-162. doi: 10.1126/science.aat0271. Epub 2018 May 31. PubMed 29853554.
Backbone
  Vector backbone: pHR
  Total vector size (bp): 11650
  Vector type: Mammalian Expression, Lentiviral
Growth in bacteria
  Bacterial resistance: Ampicillin, 100 μg/mL
  Growth temperature: 37°C
  Growth strain: NEB Stable
  Copy number: High Copy
Gene/Insert
  Gene/Insert name: tTS-P2A-EGFP-PGK-BFP
  Species: Synthetic
Terms and licenses: Academic/Nonprofit Terms; Industry Terms: Not Available to Industry
How to cite: pHR_UAS-tTS-P2A-GFP_PGK-BFP was a gift from Wendell Lim (Addgene plasmid # 133808 ; http://n2t.net/addgene:133808 ; RRID:Addgene_133808)
